>Addgene plasmid #213248 | GAL1-DuET | addgene full sequence | sequence record 430900 | Addgene NGS Result
TCATCCATAGTTGCCTGACTCCCCGTCGTGTAGATAACTACGATACGGGAGGGCTTACCATCTGGCCCCA
GTGCTGCAATGATACCGCGAGACCCACGCTCACCGGCTCCAGATTTATCAGCAATAAACCAGCCAGCCGG
AAGGGCCGAGCGCAGAAGTGGTCCTGCAACTTTATCCGCCTCCATCCAGTCTATTAATTGTTGCCGGGAA
GCTAGAGTAAGTAGTTCGCCAGTTAATAGTTTGCGCAACGTTGTTGCCATTGCTACAGGCATCGTGGTGT
CACGCTCGTCGTTTGGTATGGCTTCATTCAGCTCCGGTTCCCAACGATCAAGGCGAGTTACATGATCCCC
CATGTTGTGCAAAAAAGCGGTTAGCTCCTTCGGTCCTCCGATCGTTGTCAGAAGTAAGTTGGCCGCAGTG
TTATCACTCATGGTTATGGCAGCACTGCATAATTCTCTTACTGTCATGCCATCCGTAAGATGCTTTTCTG
TGACTGGTGAGTACTCAACCAAGTCATTCTGAGAATAGTGTATGCGGCGACCGAGTTGCTCTTGCCCGGC
GTCAATACGGGATAATACCGCGCCACATAGCAGAACTTTAAAAGTGCTCATCATTGGAAAACGTTCTTCG
GGGCGAAAACTCTCAAGGATCTTACCGCTGTTGAGATCCAGTTCGATGTAACCCACTCGTGCACCCAACT
GATCTTCAGCATCTTTTACTTTCACCAGCGTTTCTGGGTGAGCAAAAACAGGAAGGCAAAATGCCGCAAA
AAAGGGAATAAGGGCGACACGGAAATGTTGAATACTCATACTCTTCCTTTTTCAATATTATTGAAGCATT
TATCAGGGTTATTGTCTCATGAGCGGATACATATTTGAATGTATTTAGAAAAATAAACAAATAGGGGTTC
CGCGCACATTTCCCCGAAAAGTGCCACCTGACGTCGACGGATCGGGAGATCTCCCGATCCCCTATGGTGC
ACTCTCAGTACAATCTGCTCTGATGCCGCATAGTTAAGCCAGTATCTGCTCCCTGCTTGTGTGTTGGAGG
TCGCTGAGTAGTGCGCGAGCAAAATTTAAGCTACAACAAGGCAAGGCTTGACCGACATTTGCATGAAGAA
TCTGCTTAGGGTTAGGCGTTTTGCGCTGCTTCGCGATGTACGGGCCAGATATACGCGTTGACATTGATTA
TTGACTAGTTATTAATAGTAATCAATTACGGGGTCATTAGTTCATAGCCCATATATGGAGTTCCGCGTTA
CATAACTTACGGTAAATGGCCCGCCTGGCTGACCGCCCAACGACCCCCGCCCATTGACGTCAATAATGAC
GTATGTTCCCATAGTAACGCCAATAGGGACTTTCCATTGACGTCAATGGGTGGAGTATTTACGGTAAACT
GCCCACTTGGCAGTACATCAAGTGTATCATATGCCAAGTACGCCCCCTATTGACGTCAATGACGGTAAAT
GGCCCGCCTGGCATTATGCCCAGTACATGACCTTATGGGACTTTCCTACTTGGCAGTACATCTACGTATT
AGTCATCGCTATTACCATGGTGATGCGGTTTTGGCAGTACATCAATGGGCGTGGATAGCGGTTTGACTCA
CGGGGATTTCCAAGTCTCCACCCCATTGACGTCAATGGGAGTTTGTTTTGGCACCAAAATCAACGGGACT
TTCCAAAATGTCGTAACAACTCCGCCCCATTGACGCAAATGGGCGGTAGGCGTGTACGGTGGGAGGTCTA
TATAAGCAGAGCTCTCTGGCTAACTAGAGAACCCACTGCTTACTGGCTTATCGAAATTAATACGACTCAC
TATAGGGAGACCCAAGCTGGCTAGCGTTTAAACTTAAGCTTAGCGGCCGCGCCACCATGAAGACGATCAT
CGCCCTGAGCTACATCTTCTGCCTGGTATTCGCCGACTACAAGGACGATGATGACGCCAGCATCGATATG
GAACTGGCGGTCGGCAATCTTAGCGAAGGCAACGCTTCCTGGCCAGAGCCCCCAGCACCCGAGCCTGGGC
CGCTGTTTGGCATTGGCGTTGAAAATTTTGTGACTCTGGTCGTCTTTGGGCTGATATTCGCTCTGGGGGT
GCTTGGAAACTCTCTGGTCATTACAGTGCTTGCTAGGAGTAAACCAGGGAAGCCAAGATCTACTACAAAC
CTCTTTATACTTAACCTGTCCATCGCAGATCTGGCTTATCTGCTGTTCTGCATCCCTTTCCAGGCCACAG
TCTACGCCCTTCCGACTTGGGTCCTGGGGGCTTTCATCTGCAAGTTTATTCACTATTTTTTCACGGTCTC
AATGTTGGTTTCCATTTTTACCCTCGCTGCAATGAGCGTAGATCGCTACGTAGCTATCGTGCACTCTAGG
AGATCTAGCTCTCTGCGCGTATCCCGGAATGCTCTTCTGGGTGTCGGCTGCATTTGGGCACTCAGCATTG
CGATGGCTTCACCTGTGGCCTATCACCAGGGCCTGTTTCACCCACGGGCCTCTAATCAAACATTCTGTTG
GGAACAGTGGCCAGACCCCAGGCACAAGAAAGCATATGTGGTTTGCACTTTTGTGTTTGGCTATCTCCTG
CCACTCCTGCTCATCTGTTTCTGTTATGCTAAAGTATTGAATCACTTGCACAAAAAGCTCAAAAATATGT
CCAAGAAGTCTGAAGCATCCAAGAAGAAAACAGCACAGACGGTGCTGGTTGTAGTGGTCGTCTTCGGAAT
ATCATGGCTGCCTCACCACATCATACACCTCTGGGCTGAGTTCGGAGTGTTCCCGCTCACTCCCGCTTCT
TTTCTCTTTAGAATCACAGCCCACTGCCTCGCGTACTCAAACTCTTCAGTGAACCCCATAATCTATGCTT
TTCTGAGCGAGAACTTTAGAAAGGCCTACAAACAGGTTTTCAAGTGTCACATACGCAAAGACTCTCACCT
TAGTGATACTAAGGAGTCCAAGTCCAGGATTGATACACCTCCTTCAACAAACTGCACCCACGTAATCGAT
ACCGGTGGACGCACCGGTGAATTCGATGAGGCCAGCACCACCGTGTCTAAGACCGAGACTTCTCAGGTGG
CCCCTGCCTAATCTAGAGGGCCCGTTTAAACCCGCTGATCAGCCTCGACTGTGCCTTCTAGTTGCCAGCC
ATCTGTTGTTTGCCCCTCCCCCGTGCCTTCCTTGACCCTGGAAGGTGCCACTCCCACTGTCCTTTCCTAA
TAAAATGAGGAAATTGCATCGCATTGTCTGAGTAGGTGTCATTCTATTCTGGGGGGTGGGGTGGGGCAGG
ACAGCAAGGGGGAGGATTGGGAAGACAATAGCAGGCATGCTGGGGATGCGGTGGGCTCTATGGCTTCTGA
GGCGGAAAGAACCAGCTGGGGCTCTAGGGGGTATCCCC
[124 nt withheld, positions 3399-3522]
C
[91 nt withheld, positions 3524-3614]
A
[49 nt withheld, positions 3616-3664]
CCTTTGACGTTGGAGTCCACGTTCTTT
[37 nt withheld, positions 3692-3728]
ACCCTATCTCGGTCTATTCTTTTGATTTATAAGGGATTTTGCCGATTTCGGCCTATTGGTTAAAAAATGA
GCTGATTTAACAAAAATTTAACGCGAATTAATTCTGTGGAATGTGTGTCAGTTAGGGTGTGGAAAGTCCC
CAGGCTCCCCAGCAGGCAGAAGTATGCAAAGCATGCATCTCAATTAGTCAGCAACCAGGTGTGGAAAGTC
CCCAGGCTCCCCAGCAGGCAGAAGTATGCAAAGCATGCATCTCAATTAGTCAGCAACCATAGTCCCGCCC
CTAACTCCGCCCATCCCGCCCCTAACTCCGCCCAGTTCCGCCCATTCTCCGCCCCATGGCTGACTAATTT
TTTTTATTTATGCAGAGGCCGAGGCCGCCTCTGCCTCTGAGCTATTCCAGAAGTAGTGAGGAGGCTTTTT
TGGAGGCCTAGGCTTTTGCAAAAAGCTCCCGGGAGCTTGTATATCCATTTTCGGATCTGATCAAGAGACA
GGATGAGGATCGTTTCGCATGATTGAACAAGATGGATTGCACGCAGGTTCTCCGGCCGCTTGGGTGGAGA
GGCTATTCGGCTATGACTGGGCACAACAGACAATCGGCTGCTCTGATGCCGCCGTGTTCCGGCTGTCAGC
GCAGGGGCGCCCGGTTCTTTTTGTCAAGACCGACCTGTCCGGTGCCCTGAATGAACTGCAGGACGAGGCA
GCGCGGCTATCGTGGCTGGCCACGACGGGCGTTCCTTGCGCAGCTGTGCTCGACGTTGTCACTGAAGCGG
GAAGGGACTGGCTGCTATTGGGCGAAGTGCCGGGGCAGGATCTCCTGTCATCTCACCTTGCTCCTGCCGA
GAAAGTATCCATCATGGCTGATGCAATGCGGCGGCTGCATACGCTTGATCCGGCTACCTGCCCATTCGAC
CACCAAGCGAAACATCGCATCGAGCGAGCACGTACTCGGATGGAAGCCGGTCTTGTCGATCAGGATGATC
TGGACGAAGAGCATCAGGGGCTCGCGCCAGCCGAACTGTTCGCCAGGCTCAAGGCGCGCATGCCCGACGG
CGAGGATCTCGTCGTGACCCATGGCGATGCCTGCTTGCCGAATATCATGGTGGAAAATGGCCGCTTTTCT
GGATTCATCGACTGTGGCCGGCTGGGTGTGGCGGACCGCTATCAGGACATAGCGTTGGCTACCCGTGATA
TTGCTGAAGAGCTTGGCGGCGAATGGGCTGACCGCTTCCTCGTGCTTTACGGTATCGCCGCTCCCGATTC
GCAGCGCATCGCCTTCTATCGCCTTCTTGACGAGTTCTTCTGAGCGGGACTCTGGGGTTCGAAATGACCG
ACCAAGCGACGCCCAACCTGCCATCACGAGATTTCGATTCCACCGCCGCCTTCTATGAAAGGTTGGGCTT
CGGAATCGTTTTCCGGGACGCCGGCTGGATGATCCTCCAGCGCGGGGATCTCATGCTGGAGTTCTTCGCC
CACCCCAACTTGTTTATTGCAGCTTATAATGGTTACAAATAAAGCAATAGCATCACAAATTTCACAAATA
AAGCATTTTTTTCACTGCATTCTAGTTGTGGTTTGTCCAAACTCATCAATGTATCTTATCATGTCTGTAT
ACCGTCGACCTCTAGCTAGAGCTTGGCGTAATCATGGTCATAGCTGTTTCCTGTGTGAAATTGTTATCCG
CTCACAATTCCACACAACATACGAGCCGGAAGCATAAAGTGTAAAGCCTGGGGTGCCTAATGAGTGAGCT
AACTCACATTAATTGCGTTGCGCTCACTGCCCGCTTTCCAGTCGGGAAACCTGTCGTGCCAGCTGCATTA
ATGAATCGGCCAACGCGCGGGGAGAGGCGGTTTGCGTATTGGGCGCTCTTCCGCTTCCTCGCTCACTGAC
TCGCTGCGCTCGGTCGTTCGGCTGCGGCGAGCGGTATCAGCTCACTCAAAGGCGGTAATACGGTTATCCA
CAGAATCAGGGGATAACGCAGGAAAGAACATGTGAGCAAAAGGCCAGCAAAAGGCCAGGAACCGTAAAAA
GGCCGCGTTGCTGGCGTTTTTCCATAGGCTCCGCCCCCCTGACGAGCATCACAAAAATCGACGCTCAAGT
CAGAGGTGGCGAAACCCGACAGGACTATAAAGATACCAGGCGTTTCCCCCTGGAAGCTCCCTCGTGCGCT
CTCCTGTTCCGACCCTGCCGCTTACCGGATACCTGTCCGCCTTTCTCCCTTCGGGAAGCGTGGCGCTTTC
TCATAGCTCACGCTGTAGGTATCTCAGTTCGGTGTAGGTCGTTCGCTCCAAGCTGGGCTGTGTGCACGAA
CCCCCCGTTCAGCCCGACCGCTGCGCCTTATCCGGTAACTATCGTCTTGAGTCCAACCCGGTAAGACACG
ACTTATCGCCACTGGCAGCAGCCACTGGTAACAGGATTAGCAGAGCGAGGTATGTAGGCGGTGCTACAGA
GTTCTTGAAGTGGTGGCCTAACTACGGCTACACTAGAAGAACGGTATTTGGTATCTGCGCTCTGCTGAAG
CCAGTTACCTTCGGAAAAAGAGTTGGTAGCTCTTGATCCGGCAAACAAACCACCGCTGGTAGCGGTGGTT
TTTTTGTTTGCAAGCAGCAGATTACGCGCAGAAAAAAAGGATCTCAAGAAGATCCTTTGATCTTTTCTAC
GGGGTCTGACGCTCAGTGGAACGAAAACTCACGTTAAGGGATTTTGGTCATGAGATTATCAAAAAGGATC
TTCACCTAGATCCTTTTAAATTAAAAATGAAGTTTTAAATCAATCTAAAGTATATATGAGTAAACTTGGT
CTGACAGTTACCAATGCTTAATCAGTGAGGCACCTATCTCAGCGATCTGTCTATTTCGT
Features (pLannotate 1.2.2; 21 found; start..end, strand, type, name):
    810..914     -  promoter       AmpR promoter: bla
    973..1025    -  misc_feature   bom (fragment): basis of mobility region from pBR322
   1180..1559    +  enhancer       CMV enhancer: human cytomegalovirus immediate early enhancer
   1560..1763    +  promoter       CMV promoter: human cytomegalovirus (CMV) immediate early promoter
   1759..1792    +  LTR            5' LTR (truncated) (fragment): truncated 5' long terminal repeat (LTR) from HIV-1
   1808..1826    +  promoter       T7 promoter: promoter for bacteriophage T7 RNA polymerase
   1925..1945    +  CDS            3xFLAG (fragment): three tandem FLAG® epitope tags
   1958..3004    +  CDS            GALR1: GALR1_HUMAN - Also known as GALNR, GALNR1. Experimental evidence at protein level: Swiss-Prot protein existence level 1. Receptor for the hormone galanin. The activity of this receptor is mediated by G proteins that inhibit adenylate cyclase activity. From Homo sapiens (Human).
   3129..3353    +  polyA_signal   bGH poly(A) signal: bovine growth hormone polyadenylation signal
   3357..3378    +  promoter       SV40 promoter (fragment): SV40 enhancer and early promoter
   3399..3827    +  rep_origin     f1 ori (sequence partly withheld): f1 bacteriophage origin of replication; arrow indicates direction of (+) strand synthesis
   3841..4170    +  promoter       SV40 promoter: SV40 enhancer and early promoter
   4237..5028    +  CDS            neo: KKA2_KLEPN - Also known as kan, nptII. Experimental evidence at protein level: Swiss-Prot protein existence level 1. Resistance to kanamycin, neomycin, paromomycin, ribostamycin, butirosin and gentamicin B. From Klebsiella pneumoniae.
   5052..5210    +  CDS            ble (fragment): BLE_KLEPN - Experimental evidence at protein level: Swiss-Prot protein existence level 1. Binding protein with a strong affinity to the bleomycin family of antibiotics. Binds to CL990; an antimitotic-antibiotic compound. From Klebsiella pneumoniae.
   5205..5326    +  polyA_signal   SV40 poly(A) signal: SV40 polyadenylation signal
   5399..5415    -  protein_bind   lac operator: The lac repressor binds to the lac operator to inhibit transcription in E. coli. This inhibition can be relieved by adding lactose or isopropyl-β-D-thiogalactopyranoside (IPTG). lac repressor encoded by lacI
   5423..5453    -  promoter       lac promoter: promoter for the E. coli lac operon
   5468..5489    -  protein_bind   CAP binding site: CAP binding activates transcription in the presence of cAMP. E. coli catabolite activator protein
   5502..5594    -  CDS            lacI (fragment): lac repressor; lacI; The lac repressor binds to the lac operator to inhibit transcription in E. coli. This inhibition can be relieved by adding lactose or isopropyl-β-D-thiogalactopyranoside (IPTG).
   5777..6365    -  rep_origin     ori: high-copy-number ColE1/pMB1/pBR322/pUC origin of replication
   6536..809     -  CDS            AmpR (across the origin): β-lactamase; bla; confers resistance to ampicillin, carbenicillin, and related antibiotics
