[The description below was written by a language model from this plasmid's Addgene catalogue record and pLannotate feature annotations shown in this document.]
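Description:
GAL1-DuET is a mammalian expression plasmid built on the pcDNA 3.1 (+) backbone that carries the human galanin receptor 1 (GALR1, also called GALNR or GALNR1), a class A G protein-coupled receptor of the galanin family that signals through G proteins inhibiting adenylate cyclase. The plasmid is about 6.6 kb and is propagated in E. coli at high copy from a ColE1/pUC-type origin under ampicillin selection (β-lactamase with its own promoter). An f1 origin is also present. For selection in mammalian cells, the backbone includes a neomycin/kanamycin phosphotransferase gene driven by the SV40 enhancer/early promoter and terminated by an SV40 polyadenylation signal. Small lac promoter/operator, lacI, ble and bom fragments in the annotation are backbone remnants rather than functional payload.

The receptor coding sequence is transcribed from the human cytomegalovirus immediate early enhancer and promoter and terminated by the bovine growth hormone polyadenylation signal. A T7 promoter between the CMV promoter and the insert also permits in vitro transcription. In the DuET design, the receptor is preceded by a cleavable hemagglutinin signal peptide and an N-terminal FLAG epitope, and followed by a C-terminal 1D4 epitope. The feature table detects the FLAG sequence just upstream of GALR1 (labelled as a 3xFLAG fragment) but does not separately annotate the signal peptide or the 1D4 tag. The two epitope tags at opposite ends allow capture and detection of the full-length receptor. According to the record, the construct is optimized for expression in mammalian cells and proteomics studies, and the associated work concerns multiplexed selectivity screening of anti-GPCR antibodies. The insert was assembled by Gibson cloning.
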