Addgene plasmid #213248: GAL1-DuET
Purpose: The DuET construct encodes the named human GPCR engineered with a cleaved hemagglutinin signal peptide, a 5' FLAG and a 3' 1D4 epitope tag optimized for expression in mammalian cells and proteomics studies.
Depositing lab: Thomas Sakmar. Depositing organization: Rockefeller University. Publication: Multiplexed selectivity screening of anti-GPCR antibodies. Dahl L, Kotliar IB, Bendes A, Dodig-Crnkovic T, Fromm S, Elofsson A, Uhlen M, Sakmar TP, Schwenk JM. Sci Adv. 2023 May 3;9(18):eadf9297. doi: 10.1126/sciadv.adf9297. Epub 2023 May 3. PubMed 37134173.
Backbone
  Vector backbone: pcDNA 3.1 (+)
  Vector type: Mammalian Expression
Growth in bacteria
  Bacterial resistance: Ampicillin, 100 μg/mL
  Growth temperature: 37°C
  Growth strain: DH5alpha
  Copy number: High Copy
Gene/Insert
  Gene/Insert name: GAL1 (alt names: Galanin receptor 1; GALR1, GALNR, GALNR1)
  Species: H. sapiens (human)
  Entrez Gene: GALR1 (a.k.a. GALNR, GALNR1)
  Promoter: CMV, T7
  Tag / fusion protein: FLAG (N terminal on insert); 1D4 (C terminal on insert)
  Cloning method: Gibson Cloning
Terms and licenses: Academic/Nonprofit Terms; Industry Terms: Not Available to Industry
Depositor comments: Class: A, Family: Galanin. Ensembl ID: ENSG00000166573, Uniprot ID: P47211
How to cite: GAL1-DuET was a gift from Thomas Sakmar (Addgene plasmid # 213248 ; http://n2t.net/addgene:213248 ; RRID:Addgene_213248)
